>Addgene plasmid #42049 | pET-GST | addgene full sequence | sequence record 456415 | Addgene NGS Result
TGGCGAATGGG
[124 nt withheld, positions 12-135]
C
[91 nt withheld, positions 137-227]
A
[49 nt withheld, positions 229-277]
CCTTTGACGTTGGAGTCCACGTTCTTT
[37 nt withheld, positions 305-341]
ACCCTATCTCGGTCTATTCTTTTGATTTATAAGGGATTTTGCCGATTTCGGCCTATTGGTTAAAAAATGA
GCTGATTTAACAAAAATTTAACGCGAATTTTAACAAAATATTAACGCTTACAATTTAGGTGGCACTTTTC
GGGGAAATGTGCGCGGAACCCCTATTTGTTTATTTTTCTAAATACATTCAAATATGTATCCGCTCATGAA
TTAATTCTTAGAAAAACTCATCGAGCATCAAATGAAACTGCAATTTATTCATATCAGGATTATCAATACC
ATATTTTTGAAAAAGCCGTTTCTGTAATGAAGGAGAAAACTCACCGAGGCAGTTCCATAGGATGGCAAGA
TCCTGGTATCGGTCTGCGATTCCGACTCGTCCAACATCAATACAACCTATTAATTTCCCCTCGTCAAAAA
TAAGGTTATCAAGTGAGAAATCACCATGAGTGACGACTGAATCCGGTGAGAATGGCAAAAGTTTATGCAT
TTCTTTCCAGACTTGTTCAACAGGCCAGCCATTACGCTCGTCATCAAAATCACTCGCATCAACCAAACCG
TTATTCATTCGTGATTGCGCCTGAGCGAGACGAAATACGCGATCGCTGTTAAAAGGACAATTACAAACAG
GAATCGAATGCAACCGGCGCAGGAACACTGCCAGCGCATCAACAATATTTTCACCTGAATCAGGATATTC
TTCTAATACCTGGAATGCTGTTTTCCCGGGGATCGCAGTGGTGAGTAACCATGCATCATCAGGAGTACGG
ATAAAATGCTTGATGGTCGGAAGAGGCATAAATTCCGTCAGCCAGTTTAGTCTGACCATCTCATCTGTAA
CATCATTGGCAACGCTACCTTTGCCATGTTTCAGAAACAACTCTGGCGCATCGGGCTTCCCATACAATCG
ATAGATTGTCGCACCTGATTGCCCGACATTATCGCGAGCCCATTTATACCCATATAAATCAGCATCCATG
TTGGAATTTAATCGCGGCCTAGAGCAAGACGTTTCCCGTTGAATATGGCTCATAACACCCCTTGTATTAC
TGTTTATGTAAGCAGACAGTTTTATTGTTCATGACCAAAATCCCTTAACGTGAGTTTTCGTTCCACTGAG
CGTCAGACCCCGTAGAAAAGATCAAAGGATCTTCTTGAGATCCTTTTTTTCTGCGCGTAATCTGCTGCTT
GCAAACAAAAAAACCACCGCTACCAGCGGTGGTTTGTTTGCCGGATCAAGAGCTACCAACTCTTTTTCCG
AAGGTAACTGGCTTCAGCAGAGCGCAGATACCAAATACTGTCCTTCTAGTGTAGCCGTAGTTAGGCCACC
ACTTCAAGAACTCTGTAGCACCGCCTACATACCTCGCTCTGCTAATCCTGTTACCAGTGGCTGCTGCCAG
TGGCGATAAGTCGTGTCTTACCGGGTTGGACTCAAGACGATAGTTACCGGATAAGGCGCAGCGGTCGGGC
TGAACGGGGGGTTCGTGCACACAGCCCAGCTTGGAGCGAACGACCTACACCGAACTGAGATACCTACAGC
GTGAGCTATGAGAAAGCGCCACGCTTCCCGAAGGGAGAAAGGCGGACAGGTATCCGGTAAGCGGCAGGGT
CGGAACAGGAGAGCGCACGAGGGAGCTTCCAGGGGGAAACGCCTGGTATCTTTATAGTCCTGTCGGGTTT
CGCCACCTCTGACTTGAGCGTCGATTTTTGTGATGCTCGTCAGGGGGGCGGAGCCTATGGAAAAACGCCA
GCAACGCGGCCTTTTTACGGTTCCTGGCCTTTTGCTGGCCTTTTGCTCACATGTTCTTTCCTGCGTTATC
CCCTGATTCTGTGGATAACCGTATTACCGCCTTTGAGTGAGCTGATACCGCTCGCCGCAGCCGAACGACC
GAGCGCAGCGAGTCAGTGAGCGAGGAAGCGGAAGAGCGCCTGATGCGGTATTTTCTCCTTACGCATCTGT
GCGGTATTTCACACCGCAATGGTGCACTCTCAGTACAATCTGCTCTGATGCCGCATAGTTAAGCCAGTAT
ACACTCCGCTATCGCTACGTGACTGGGTCATGGCTGCGCCCCGACACCCGCCAACACCCGCTGACGCGCC
CTGACGGGCTTGTCTGCTCCCGGCATCCGCTTACAGACAAGCTGTGACCGTCTCCGGGAGCTGCATGTGT
CAGAGGTTTTCACCGTCATCACCGAAACGCGCGAGGCAGCTGCGGTAAAGCTCATCAGCGTGGTCGTGAA
GCGATTCACAGATGTCTGCCTGTTCATCCGCGTCCAGCTCGTTGAGTTTCTCCAGAAGCGTTAATGTCTG
GCTTCTGATAAAGCGGGCCATGTTAAGGGCGGTTTTTTCCTGTTTGGTCACTGATGCCTCCGTGTAAGGG
GGATTTCTGTTCATGGGGGTAATGATACCGATGAAACGAGAGAGGATGCTCACGATACGGGTTACTGATG
ATGAACATGCCCGGTTACTGGAACGTTGTGAGGGTAAACAACTGGCGGTATGGATGCGGCGGGACCAGAG
AAAAATCACTCAGGGTCAATGCCAGCGCTTCGTTAATACAGATGTAGGTGTTCCACAGGGTAGCCAGCAG
CATCCTGCGATGCAGATCCGGAACATAATGGTGCAGGGCGCTGACTTCCGCGTTTCCAGACTTTACGAAA
CACGGAAACCGAAGACCATTCATGTTGTTGCTCAGGTCGCAGACGTTTTGCAGCAGCAGTCGCTTCACGT
TCGCTCGCGTATCGGTGATTCATTCTGCTAACCAGTAAGGCAACCCCGCCAGCCTAGCCGGGTCCTCAAC
GACAGGAGCACGATCATGCGCACCCGTGGGGCCGCCATGCCGGCGATAATGGCCTGCTTCTCGCCGAAAC
GTTTGGTGGCGGGACCAGTGACGAAGGCTTGAGCGAGGGCGTGCAAGATTCCGAATACCGCAAGCGACAG
GCCGATCATCGTCGCGCTCCAGCGAAAGCGGTCCTCGCCGAAAATGACCCAGAGCGCTGCCGGCACCTGT
CCTACGAGTTGCATGATAAAGAAGACAGTCATAAGTGCGGCGACGATAGTCATGCCCCGCGCCCACCGGA
AGGAGCTGACTGGGTTGAAGGCTCTCAAGGGCATCGGTCGAGATCCCGGTGCCTAATGAGTGAGCTAACT
TACATTAATTGCGTTGCGCTCACTGCCCGCTTTCCAGTCGGGAAACCTGTCGTGCCAGCTGCATTAATGA
ATCGGCCAACGCGCGGGGAGAGGCGGTTTGCGTATTGGGCGCCAGGGTGGTTTTTCTTTTCACCAGTGAG
ACGGGCAACAGCTGATTGCCCTTCACCGCCTGGCCCTGAGAGAGTTGCAGCAAGCGGTCCACGCTGGTTT
GCCCCAGCAGGCGAAAATCCTGTTTGATGGTGGTTAACGGCGGGATATAACATGAGCTGTCTTCGGTATC
GTCGTATCCCACTACCGAGATATCCGCACCAACGCGCAGCCCGGACTCGGTAATGGCGCGCATTGCGCCC
AGCGCCATCTGATCGTTGGCAACCAGCATCGCAGTGGGAACGATGCCCTCATTCAGCATTTGCATGGTTT
GTTGAAAACCGGACATGGCACTCCAGTCGCCTTCCCGTTCCGCTATCGGCTGAATTTGATTGCGAGTGAG
ATATTTATGCCAGCCAGCCAGACGCAGACGCGCCGAGACAGAACTTAATGGGCCCGCTAACAGCGCGATT
TGCTGGTGACCCAATGCGACCAGATGCTCCACGCCCAGTCGCGTACCGTCTTCATGGGAGAAAATAATAC
TGTTGATGGGTGTCTGGTCAGAGACATCAAGAAATAACGCCGGAACATTAGTGCAGGCAGCTTCCACAGC
AATGGCATCCTGGTCATCCAGCGGATAGTTAATGATCAGCCCACTGACGCGTTGCGCGAGAAGATTGTGC
ACCGCCGCTTTACAGGCTTCGACGCCGCTTCGTTCTACCATCGACACCACCACGCTGGCACCCAGTTGAT
CGGCGCGAGATTTAATCGCCGCGACAATTTGCGACGGCGCGTGCAGGGCCAGACTGGAGGTGGCAACGCC
AATCAGCAACGACTGTTTGCCCGCCAGTTGTTGTGCCACGCGGTTGGGAATGTAATTCAGCTCCGCCATC
GCCGCTTCCACTTTTTCCCGCGTTTTCGCAGAAACGTGGCTGGCCTGGTTCACCACGCGGGAAACGGTCT
GATAAGAGACACCGGCATACTCTGCGACATCGTATAACGTTACTGGTTTCACATTCACCACCCTGAATTG
ACTCTCTTCCGGGCGCTATCATGCCATACCGCGAAAGGTTTTGCGCCATTCGATGGTGTCCGGGATCTCG
ACGCTCTCCCTTATGCGACTCCTGCATTAGGAAGCAGCCCAGTAGTAGGTTGAGGCCGTTGAGCACCGCC
GCCGCAAGGAATGGTGCATGCAAGGAGATGGCGCCCAACAGTCCCCCGGCCACGGGGCCTGCCACCATAC
CCACGCCGAAACAAGCGCTCATGAGCCCGAAGTGGCGAGCCCGATCTTCCCCATCGGTGATGTCGGCGAT
ATAGGCGCCAGCAACCGCACCTGTGGCGCCGGTGATGCCGGCCACGATGCGTCCGGCGTAGAGGATCGAG
ATCTCGATCCCGCGAAATTAATACGACTCACTATAGGGGAATTGTGAGCGGATAACAATTCCCCTCTAGA
AATAATTTTGTTTAACTTTAAGAAGGAGATATACCATGGGCAGCAGCCATCATCATCATCATCACAGCAG
CGGCCTGGTGCCGCGCGGCAGCCATATGGCTAGCATGTCCCCTATACTAGGTTATTGGAAAATTAAGGGC
CTTGTGCAACCCACTCGACTTCTTTTGGAATATCTTGAAGAAAAATATGAAGAGCATTTGTATGAGCGCG
ATGAAGGTGATAAATGGCGAAACAAAAAGTTTGAATTGGGTTTGGAGTTTCCCAATCTTCCTTATTATAT
TGATGGTGATGTTAAATTAACACAGTCTATGGCCATCATACGTTATATAGCTGACAAGCACAACATGTTG
GGTGGTTGTCCAAAAGAGCGTGCAGAGATTTCAATGCTTGAAGGAGCGGTTTTGGATATTAGATACGGTG
TTTCGAGAATTGCATATAGTAAAGACTTTGAAACTCTCAAAGTTGATTTTCTTAGCAAGCTACCTGAAAT
GCTGAAAATGTTCGAAGATCGTTTATGTCATAAAACATATTTAAATGGTGATCATGTAACCCATCCTGAC
TTCATGTTGTATGACGCTCTTGATGTTGTTTTATACATGGACCCAATGTGCCTGGATGCGTTCCCAAAAT
TAGTTTGTTTTAAAAAACGTATTGAAGCTATCCCACAAATTGATAAGTACTTGAAATCCAGCAAGTATAT
AGCATGGCCTTTGCAGGGCTGGCAAGCCACGTTTGGTGGTGGCGACCATCCTCCAAAATCGGATCTGGAA
GTTCTGTTCCAGGGGCCCCTGTGAAAGCTTGCGGCCGCACTCGAGCACCACCACCACCACCACTGAGATC
CGGCTGCTAACAAAGCCCGAAAGGAAGCTGAGTTGGCTGCTGCCACCGCTGAGCAATAACTAGCATAACC
CCTTGGGGCCTCTAAACGGGTCTTGAGGGGTTTTTTGCTGAAAGGAGGAACTATATCCGGAT
Features (pLannotate 1.2.2; 21 found; start..end, strand, type, name):
     12..440     +  rep_origin     f1 ori (sequence partly withheld): f1 bacteriophage origin of replication; arrow indicates direction of (+) strand synthesis
    493..550     +  promoter       AmpR promoter (fragment): bla
    559..1374    -  CDS            KanR: aminoglycoside phosphotransferase; aph(3')-Ia; confers resistance to kanamycin in bacteria or G418 (Geneticin®) in eukaryotes
   1496..2084    +  rep_origin     ori: high-copy-number ColE1/pMB1/pBR322/pUC origin of replication
   2270..2409    -  misc_feature   bom: basis of mobility region from pBR322
   2511..2702    -  CDS            rop: Rop protein, which maintains plasmids at low copy number; rop
   2719..3099    +  CDS            YPB1_ECOLX: Protein predicted: Swiss-Prot protein existence level 4. From Escherichia coli.
   3171..3462    -  CDS            TcR (fragment): tetracycline efflux protein; tet; confers resistance to tetracycline
   3477..3498    -  protein_bind   CAP binding site: CAP binding activates transcription in the presence of cAMP. E. coli catabolite activator protein
   3511..4593    -  CDS            lacI: lac repressor; lacI; The lac repressor binds to the lac operator to inhibit transcription in E. coli. This inhibition can be relieved by adding lactose or isopropyl-β-D-thiogalactopyranoside (IPTG).
   4594..4671    -  promoter       lacI promoter: lacI
   4679..4958    -  CDS            TcR (fragment): tetracycline efflux protein; tet; confers resistance to tetracycline
   4980..4998    +  promoter       T7 promoter: promoter for bacteriophage T7 RNA polymerase
   4999..5023    +  protein_bind   lac operator: The lac repressor binds to the lac operator to inhibit transcription in E. coli. This inhibition can be relieved by adding lactose or isopropyl-β-D-thiogalactopyranoside (IPTG). lac repressor encoded by lacI
   5038..5060    +  RBS            RBS: efficient ribosome binding site from bacteriophage T7 gene 10 (Olins and Rangwala, 1989)
   5079..5095    +  CDS            capTEV™ (fragment): composite tag for in vivo biotinylation, TEV protease cleavage, and 6xHis tagging
   5106..5123    +  CDS            thrombin site: thrombin recognition and cleavage site
   5136..5789    +  CDS            GST26_SCHJA: Experimental evidence at protein level: Swiss-Prot protein existence level 1. GST isoenzymes appear to play a central role in the parasite detoxification system. Other functions are also suspected including a role in increasing the solubility of haematin in the parasite gut. From Schistosoma japonicum (Blood fluke).
   5847..5864    +  CDS            9xHis (fragment): 9xHis affinity tag
   5874..5923    +  CDS            SET1 (fragment): solubility-enhancement tag derived from T7 phage gene 10B
   5931..5978    +  terminator     T7 terminator: transcription terminator for bacteriophage T7 RNA polymerase
