>Addgene plasmid #42049 | pET-GST | analyzer sequence | sequence record 56814
TGGCGAATGGG
[124 nt withheld, positions 12-135]
C
[91 nt withheld, positions 137-227]
A
[49 nt withheld, positions 229-277]
CCTTTGACGTTGGAGTCCACGTTCTTT
[37 nt withheld, positions 305-341]
ACCCTATCTCGGTCTATTCTTTTGATTTATAAGGGATTTTGCCGATTTCGGCCTATTGGTTAAAAAATGA
GCTGATTTAACAAAAATTTAACGCGAATTTTAACAAAATATTAACGTTTACAATTTCAGGTGGCACTTTT
CGGGGAAATGTGCGCGGAACCCCTATTTGTTTATTTTTCTAAATACATTCAAATATGTATCCGCTCATGA
ATTAATTCTTAGAAAAACTCATCGAGCATCAAATGAAACTGCAATTTATTCATATCAGGATTATCAATAC
CATATTTTTGAAAAAGCCGTTTCTGTAATGAAGGAGAAAACTCACCGAGGCAGTTCCATAGGATGGCAAG
ATCCTGGTATCGGTCTGCGATTCCGACTCGTCCAACATCAATACAACCTATTAATTTCCCCTCGTCAAAA
ATAAGGTTATCAAGTGAGAAATCACCATGAGTGACGACTGAATCCGGTGAGAATGGCAAAAGTTTATGCA
TTTCTTTCCAGACTTGTTCAACAGGCCAGCCATTACGCTCGTCATCAAAATCACTCGCATCAACCAAACC
GTTATTCATTCGTGATTGCGCCTGAGCGAGACGAAATACGCGATCGCTGTTAAAAGGACAATTACAAACA
GGAATCGAATGCAACCGGCGCAGGAACACTGCCAGCGCATCAACAATATTTTCACCTGAATCAGGATATT
CTTCTAATACCTGGAATGCTGTTTTCCCGGGGATCGCAGTGGTGAGTAACCATGCATCATCAGGAGTACG
GATAAAATGCTTGATGGTCGGAAGAGGCATAAATTCCGTCAGCCAGTTTAGTCTGACCATCTCATCTGTA
ACATCATTGGCAACGCTACCTTTGCCATGTTTCAGAAACAACTCTGGCGCATCGGGCTTCCCATACAATC
GATAGATTGTCGCACCTGATTGCCCGACATTATCGCGAGCCCATTTATACCCATATAAATCAGCATCCAT
GTTGGAATTTAATCGCGGCCTAGAGCAAGACGTTTCCCGTTGAATATGGCTCATAACACCCCTTGTATTA
CTGTTTATGTAAGCAGACAGTTTTATTGTTCATGACCAAAATCCCTTAACGTGAGTTTTCGTTCCACTGA
GCGTCAGACCCCGTAGAAAAGATCAAAGGATCTTCTTGAGATCCTTTTTTTCTGCGCGTAATCTGCTGCT
TGCAAACAAAAAAACCACCGCTACCAGCGGTGGTTTGTTTGCCGGATCAAGAGCTACCAACTCTTTTTCC
GAAGGTAACTGGCTTCAGCAGAGCGCAGATACCAAATACTGTCCTTCTAGTGTAGCCGTAGTTAGGCCAC
CACTTCAAGAACTCTGTAGCACCGCCTACATACCTCGCTCTGCTAATCCTGTTACCAGTGGCTGCTGCCA
GTGGCGATAAGTCGTGTCTTACCGGGTTGGACTCAAGACGATAGTTACCGGATAAGGCGCAGCGGTCGGG
CTGAACGGGGGGTTCGTGCACACAGCCCAGCTTGGAGCGAACGACCTACACCGAACTGAGATACCTACAG
CGTGAGCTATGAGAAAGCGCCACGCTTCCCGAAGGGAGAAAGGCGGACAGGTATCCGGTAAGCGGCAGGG
TCGGAACAGGAGAGCGCACGAGGGAGCTTCCAGGGGGAAACGCCTGGTATCTTTATAGTCCTGTCGGGTT
TCGCCACCTCTGACTTGAGCGTCGATTTTTGTGATGCTCGTCAGGGGGGCGGAGCCTATGGAAAAACGCC
AGCAACGCGGCCTTTTTACGGTTCCTGGCCTTTTGCTGGCCTTTTGCTCACATGTTCTTTCCTGCGTTAT
CCCCTGATTCTGTGGATAACCGTATTACCGCCTTTGAGTGAGCTGATACCGCTCGCCGCAGCCGAACGAC
CGAGCGCAGCGAGTCAGTGAGCGAGGAAGCGGAAGAGCGCCTGATGCGGTATTTTCTCCTTACGCATCTG
TGCGGTATTTCACACCGCATATATGGTGCACTCTCAGTACAATCTGCTCTGATGCCGCATAGTTAAGCCA
GTATACACTCCGCTATCGCTACGTGACTGGGTCATGGCTGCGCCCCGACACCCGCCAACACCCGCTGACG
CGCCCTGACGGGCTTGTCTGCTCCCGGCATCCGCTTACAGACAAGCTGTGACCGTCTCCGGGAGCTGCAT
GTGTCAGAGGTTTTCACCGTCATCACCGAAACGCGCGAGGCAGCTGCGGTAAAGCTCATCAGCGTGGTCG
TGAAGCGATTCACAGATGTCTGCCTGTTCATCCGCGTCCAGCTCGTTGAGTTTCTCCAGAAGCGTTAATG
TCTGGCTTCTGATAAAGCGGGCCATGTTAAGGGCGGTTTTTTCCTGTTTGGTCACTGATGCCTCCGTGTA
AGGGGGATTTCTGTTCATGGGGGTAATGATACCGATGAAACGAGAGAGGATGCTCACGATACGGGTTACT
GATGATGAACATGCCCGGTTACTGGAACGTTGTGAGGGTAAACAACTGGCGGTATGGATGCGGCGGGACC
AGAGAAAAATCACTCAGGGTCAATGCCAGCGCTTCGTTAATACAGATGTAGGTGTTCCACAGGGTAGCCA
GCAGCATCCTGCGATGCAGATCCGGAACATAATGGTGCAGGGCGCTGACTTCCGCGTTTCCAGACTTTAC
GAAACACGGAAACCGAAGACCATTCATGTTGTTGCTCAGGTCGCAGACGTTTTGCAGCAGCAGTCGCTTC
ACGTTCGCTCGCGTATCGGTGATTCATTCTGCTAACCAGTAAGGCAACCCCGCCAGCCTAGCCGGGTCCT
CAACGACAGGAGCACGATCATGCGCACCCGTGGGGCCGCCATGCCGGCGATAATGGCCTGCTTCTCGCCG
AAACGTTTGGTGGCGGGACCAGTGACGAAGGCTTGAGCGAGGGCGTGCAAGATTCCGAATACCGCAAGCG
ACAGGCCGATCATCGTCGCGCTCCAGCGAAAGCGGTCCTCGCCGAAAATGACCCAGAGCGCTGCCGGCAC
CTGTCCTACGAGTTGCATGATAAAGAAGACAGTCATAAGTGCGGCGACGATAGTCATGCCCCGCGCCCAC
CGGAAGGAGCTGACTGGGTTGAAGGCTCTCAAGGGCATCGGTCGAGATCCCGGTGCCTAATGAGTGAGCT
AACTTACATTAATTGCGTTGCGCTCACTGCCCGCTTTCCAGTCGGGAAACCTGTCGTGCCAGCTGCATTA
ATGAATCGGCCAACGCGCGGGGAGAGGCGGTTTGCGTATTGGGCGCCAGGGTGGTTTTTCTTTTCACCAG
TGAGACGGGCAACAGCTGATTGCCCTTCACCGCCTGGCCCTGAGAGAGTTGCAGCAAGCGGTCCACGCTG
GTTTGCCCCAGCAGGCGAAAATCCTGTTTGATGGTGGTTAACGGCGGGATATAACATGAGCTGTCTTCGG
TATCGTCGTATCCCACTACCGAGATATCCGCACCAACGCGCAGCCCGGACTCGGTAATGGCGCGCATTGC
GCCCAGCGCCATCTGATCGTTGGCAACCAGCATCGCAGTGGGAACGATGCCCTCATTCAGCATTTGCATG
GTTTGTTGAAAACCGGACATGGCACTCCAGTCGCCTTCCCGTTCCGCTATCGGCTGAATTTGATTGCGAG
TGAGATATTTATGCCAGCCAGCCAGACGCAGACGCGCCGAGACAGAACTTAATGGGCCCGCTAACAGCGC
GATTTGCTGGTGACCCAATGCGACCAGATGCTCCACGCCCAGTCGCGTACCGTCTTCATGGGAGAAAATA
ATACTGTTGATGGGTGTCTGGTCAGAGACATCAAGAAATAACGCCGGAACATTAGTGCAGGCAGCTTCCA
CAGCAATGGCATCCTGGTCATCCAGCGGATAGTTAATGATCAGCCCACTGACGCGTTGCGCGAGAAGATT
GTGCACCGCCGCTTTACAGGCTTCGACGCCGCTTCGTTCTACCATCGACACCACCACGCTGGCACCCAGT
TGATCGGCGCGAGATTTAATCGCCGCGACAATTTGCGACGGCGCGTGCAGGGCCAGACTGGAGGTGGCAA
CGCCAATCAGCAACGACTGTTTGCCCGCCAGTTGTTGTGCCACGCGGTTGGGAATGTAATTCAGCTCCGC
CATCGCCGCTTCCACTTTTTCCCGCGTTTTCGCAGAAACGTGGCTGGCCTGGTTCACCACGCGGGAAACG
GTCTGATAAGAGACACCGGCATACTCTGCGACATCGTATAACGTTACTGGTTTCACATTCACCACCCTGA
ATTGACTCTCTTCCGGGCGCTATCATGCCATACCGCGAAAGGTTTTGCGCCATTCGATGGTGTCCGGGAT
CTCGACGCTCTCCCTTATGCGACTCCTGCATTAGGAAGCAGCCCAGTAGTAGGTTGAGGCCGTTGAGCAC
CGCCGCCGCAAGGAATGGTGCATGCAAGGAGATGGCGCCCAACAGTCCCCCGGCCACGGGGCCTGCCACC
ATACCCACGCCGAAACAAGCGCTCATGAGCCCGAAGTGGCGAGCCCGATCTTCCCCATCGGTGATGTCGG
CGATATAGGCGCCAGCAACCGCACCTGTGGCGCCGGTGATGCCGGCCACGATGCGTCCGGCGTAGAGGAT
CGAGATCTCGATCCCGCGAAATTAATACGACTCACTATAGGGGAATTGTGAGCGGATAACAATTCCCCTC
TAGAAATAATTTTGTTTAACTTTAAGAAGGAGATATACCATGGGCAGCAGCCATCATCATCATCATCACA
GCAGCGGCCTGGTGCCGCGCGGCAGCCATATGGCTAGCATGTCCCCTATACTAGGTTATTGGAAAATTAA
GGGCCTTGTGCAACCCACTCGACTTCTTTTGGAATATCTTGAAGAAAAATATGAAGAGCATTTGTATGAG
CGCGATGAAGGTGATAAATGGCGAAACAAAAAGTTTGAATTGGGTTTGGAGTTTCCCAATCTTCCTTATT
ATATTGATGGTGATGTTAAATTAACACAGTCTATGGCCATCATACGTTATATAGCTGACAAGCACAACAT
GTTGGGTGGTTGTCCAAAAGAGCGTGCAGAGATTTCAATGCTTGAAGGAGCGGTTTTGGATATTAGATAC
GGTGTTTCGAGAATTGCATATAGTAAAGACTTTGAAACTCTCAAAGTTGATTTTCTTAGCAAGCTACCTG
AAATGCTGAAAATGTTCGAAGATCGTTTATGTCATAAAACATATTTAAATGGTGATCATGTAACCCATCC
TGACTTCATGTTGTATGACGCTCTTGATGTTGTTTTATACATGGACCCAATGTGCCTGGATGCGTTCCCA
AAATTAGTTTGTTTTAAAAAACGTATTGAAGCTATCCCACAAATTGATAAGTACTTGAAATCCAGCAAGT
ATATAGCATGGCCTTTGCAGGGCTGGCAAGCCACGTTTGGTGGTGGCGACCATCCTCCAAAATCGGATCT
GGAAGTTCTGTTCCAGGGGCCCCTGTGAAAGCTTGCGGCCGCACTCGAGCACCACCACCACCACCACTGA
GATCCGGCTGCTAACAAAGCCCGAAAGGAAGCTGAGTTGGCTGCTGCCACCGCTGAGCAATAACTAGCAT
AACCCCTTGGGGCCTCTAAACGGGTCTTGAGGGGTTTTTTGCTGAAAGGAGGAACTATATCCGGAT
Features (pLannotate 1.2.2; 21 found; start..end, strand, type, name):
     12..467     +  rep_origin     f1 ori (sequence partly withheld): f1 bacteriophage origin of replication; arrow indicates direction of (+) strand synthesis
    494..551     +  promoter       AmpR promoter (fragment): bla
    560..1375    -  CDS            KanR: aminoglycoside phosphotransferase; aph(3')-Ia; confers resistance to kanamycin in bacteria or G418 (Geneticin®) in eukaryotes
   1497..2085    +  rep_origin     ori: high-copy-number ColE1/pMB1/pBR322/pUC origin of replication
   2271..2413    -  misc_feature   bom: basis of mobility region from pBR322
   2515..2706    -  CDS            rop: Rop protein, which maintains plasmids at low copy number; rop
   2723..3103    +  CDS            YPB1_ECOLX: Protein predicted: Swiss-Prot protein existence level 4. From Escherichia coli.
   3175..3466    -  CDS            TcR (fragment): tetracycline efflux protein; tet; confers resistance to tetracycline
   3481..3502    -  protein_bind   CAP binding site: CAP binding activates transcription in the presence of cAMP. E. coli catabolite activator protein
   3515..4597    -  CDS            lacI: lac repressor; lacI; The lac repressor binds to the lac operator to inhibit transcription in E. coli. This inhibition can be relieved by adding lactose or isopropyl-β-D-thiogalactopyranoside (IPTG).
   4598..4675    -  promoter       lacI promoter: lacI
   4683..4962    -  CDS            TcR (fragment): tetracycline efflux protein; tet; confers resistance to tetracycline
   4984..5002    +  promoter       T7 promoter: promoter for bacteriophage T7 RNA polymerase
   5003..5027    +  protein_bind   lac operator: The lac repressor binds to the lac operator to inhibit transcription in E. coli. This inhibition can be relieved by adding lactose or isopropyl-β-D-thiogalactopyranoside (IPTG). lac repressor encoded by lacI
   5042..5064    +  RBS            RBS: efficient ribosome binding site from bacteriophage T7 gene 10 (Olins and Rangwala, 1989)
   5083..5099    +  CDS            capTEV™ (fragment): composite tag for in vivo biotinylation, TEV protease cleavage, and 6xHis tagging
   5110..5127    +  CDS            thrombin site: thrombin recognition and cleavage site
   5140..5793    +  CDS            GST26_SCHJA: Experimental evidence at protein level: Swiss-Prot protein existence level 1. GST isoenzymes appear to play a central role in the parasite detoxification system. Other functions are also suspected including a role in increasing the solubility of haematin in the parasite gut. From Schistosoma japonicum (Blood fluke).
   5851..5868    +  CDS            9xHis (fragment): 9xHis affinity tag
   5878..5927    +  CDS            SET1 (fragment): solubility-enhancement tag derived from T7 phage gene 10B
   5935..5982    +  terminator     T7 terminator: transcription terminator for bacteriophage T7 RNA polymerase
