[The description below was written by a language model from this plasmid's Addgene catalogue record and pLannotate feature annotations shown in this document.]
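Description:
pET-GST is a bacterial expression plasmid of about 6.0 kb, built on the pET28a backbone, in which a roughly 690 bp glutathione S-transferase (GST) insert was cloned between the NheI and HindIII sites, both of which remain intact. The feature annotation identifies the coding sequence as the 26 kDa GST of Schistosoma japonicum, the form commonly used as an affinity and solubility tag. The plasmid is selected with kanamycin through the aph(3')-Ia gene. It replicates from a pBR322-type ColE1 origin accompanied by the bom region and the rop gene, consistent with the low copy number recorded. An f1 origin is also present, along with short tetracycline-resistance gene remnants that belong to the backbone and have no function.

Expression is driven by a T7 promoter followed by a lac operator and the phage T7 gene 10 ribosome binding site, and it ends at the T7 terminator. The plasmid carries its own lacI gene, so transcription stays repressed until IPTG is added, and a host that supplies T7 RNA polymerase is required. Upstream of GST, the backbone contributes an N-terminal His tag (annotated only as a short fragment of a composite tag) and a thrombin cleavage site. The product should therefore be His-tagged GST that can be purified on either nickel or glutathione resin. A second His-tag sequence lies downstream of the insert, but the record does not say whether it is translated.

The two sequence records, one from full-plasmid sequencing and one from the depositor, differ by only a few bases and carry identical annotations. The record does not state a specific purpose. A plausible use is production of GST alone as a control protein for pull-down or binding assays, in keeping with the associated work on TNRC6A and Argonaute proteins.
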