Addgene plasmid #42049: pET-GST
Depositing lab: Kumiko Ui-Tei. Depositing organization: The University of Tokyo. Publication: Human TNRC6A is an Argonaute-navigator protein for microRNA-mediated gene silencing in the nucleus. Nishi K, Nishi A, Nagasawa T, Ui-Tei K. RNA. 2013 Jan;19(1):17-35. doi: 10.1261/rna.034769.112. Epub 2012 Nov 13. PubMed 23150874.
Backbone
  Vector backbone: pET28a
  Backbone size w/o insert (bp): 5317
  Total vector size (bp): 6007
  Vector type: Bacterial Expression
Growth in bacteria
  Bacterial resistance: Kanamycin, 50 μg/mL
  Growth temperature: 37°C
  Growth strain: DH5alpha
  Copy number: Low Copy
Gene/Insert
  Gene/Insert name: GST
  Insert size (bp): 690
  Tag / fusion protein: His (N terminal on backbone)
  Cloning method: Restriction Enzyme; 5′ cloning site NheI (not destroyed); 3′ cloning site HindIII (not destroyed)
  Sequencing primers: 5′ TAATACGACTCACTATAGGG
Terms and licenses: Academic/Nonprofit Terms; Industry Terms: Not Available to Industry
How to cite: pET-GST was a gift from Kumiko Ui-Tei (Addgene plasmid # 42049 ; http://n2t.net/addgene:42049 ; RRID:Addgene_42049)
