>Addgene plasmid #42049 | pET-GST | addgene partial sequence | sequence record 59530 | T7term 5'-GCTAGTTATTGCTCAGCGG-3'
CTTCCTTTCGGGCTTTGTTAGCAGCCGGATCTCAGTGGTGGTGGTGGTGGTGCTCGAGTGCGGCCGCAAG
CTTTCACAGGGGCCCCTGGAACAGAACTTCCAGATCCGATTTTGGAGGATGGTCGCCACCACCAAACGTG
GCTTGCCAGCCCTGCAAAGGCCATGCTATATACTTGCTGGATTTCAAGTACTTATCAATTTGTGGGATAG
CTTCAATACGTTTTTTAAAACAAACTAATTTTGGGAACGCATCCAGGCACATTGGGTCCATGTATAAAAC
AACATCAAGAGCGTCATACAACATGAAGTCAGGATGGGTTACATGATCACCATTTAAATATGTTTTATGA
CATAAACGATCTTCGAACATTTTCAGCATTTCAGGTAGCTTGCTAAGAAAATCAACTTTGAGAGTTTCAA
AGTCTTTACTATATGCAATTCTCGAAACACCGTATCTAATATCCAAAACCGCTCCTTCAAGCATTGAAAT
CTCTGCACGCTCTTTTGGACAACCACCCAACATGTTGTGCTTGTCAGCTATATAACGTATGATGGCCATA
GACTGTGTTAATTTAACATCACCATCAATATAATAAGGAAGATTGGGAAACTCCAAACCCAATTCAAACT
TTTTGTTTCGCCATTTATCACCTTCATCGCGCTCATACAAATGCTCTTCATATTTTTCTTCAAGATATTC
CAAAAGAAGTCGAGTGGGTTGCACAAGGCCCTTAATTTTCCAATAACCTAGTATAGGGGACATGCTAGCC
ATATGGCTGCCGCGCGGCACCAGGCCGCTGCTGTGATGATGATGATGATGGCTGCTGCCCATGGTATATC
TCCTTCTTAAAGTTAAACAAAATTATTTCTAGAGGGGAATTGTTATCCGCTCACAATTCCCCTATAG
