>Addgene plasmid #42049 | pET-GST | addgene partial sequence | sequence record 60061 | pBRrevBam 5'-GGTGATGTCGGCGATATAGG-3'
CGGTGATGCCGGCCACGATGCGTCCGGCGTAGAGGATCGAGATCTCGATCCCGCGAAATTAATACGACTC
ACTATAGGGGAATTGTGAGCGGATAACAATTCCCCTCTAGAAATAATTTTGTTTAACTTTAAGAAGGAGA
TATACCATGGGCAGCAGCCATCATCATCATCATCACAGCAGCGGCCTGGTGCCGCGCGGCAGCCATATGG
CTAGCATGTCCCCTATACTAGGTTATTGGAAAATTAAGGGCCTTGTGCAACCCACTCGACTTCTTTTGGA
ATATCTTGAAGAAAAATATGAAGAGCATTTGTATGAGCGCGATGAAGGTGATAAATGGCGAAACAAAAAG
TTTGAATTGGGTTTGGAGTTTCCCAATCTTCCTTATTATATTGATGGTGATGTTAAATTAACACAGTCTA
TGGCCATCATACGTTATATAGCTGACAAGCACAACATGTTGGGTGGTTGTCCAAAAGAGCGTGCAGAGAT
TTCAATGCTTGAAGGAGCGGTTTTGGATATTAGATACGGTGTTTCGAGAATTGCATATAGTAAAGACTTT
GAAACTCTCAAAGTTGATTTTCTTAGCAAGCTACCTGAAATGCTGAAAATGTTCGAAGATCGTTTATGTC
ATAAAACATATTTAAATGGTGATCATGTAACCCATCCTGACTTCATGTTGTATGACGCTCTTGATGTTGT
TTTATACATGGACCCAATGTGCCTGGATGCGTTCCCAAAATTAGTTTGTTTTAAAAAACGTATTGAAGCT
ATCCCACAAATTGATAAGTACTTGAAATCCAGCAAGTATATAGCATGGCCTTTGCAGGGCTGGCAAGCCA
CGTTTGGTGGTGGCGACCATCCTCCAAAATCGGATCTGGAAGTTCTGTTCCAGGGGCCCCTGTGAAAGCT
TGCGGC
